>Addgene plasmid #245972 | huCof C39A,C147A-mRFP | addgene full sequence | sequence record 490155 | Addgene NGS Result
GCTCATTTTTTAACCAATAGGCCGAAATCGGCAAAATCCCTTATAAATCAAAAGAATAGACCGAGATAGG
GT
[37 nt withheld, positions 73-109]
AAAGAACGTGGACTCCAACGTCAAAGG
[49 nt withheld, positions 137-185]
T
[91 nt withheld, positions 187-277]
G
[124 nt withheld, positions 279-402]
CCATTCGCCATTCAGGATCGAATTAATTCTTAATTAACATCATCAATAATATACCTTATTTTGGATTGAA
GCCAATATGATAATGAGGGGGTGGAGTTTGTGACGTGGCGCGGGGCGTGGGAACGGGGCGGGTGACGTAG
TAGTGTGGCGGAAGTGTGATGTTGCAAGTGTGGCGGAACACATGTAAGCGACGGATGTGGCAAAAGTGAC
GTTTTTGGTGTGCGCCGGTGTACACAGGAAGTGACAATTTTCGCGCGGTTTTAGGCGGATGTTGTAGTAA
ATTTGGGCGTAACCGAGTAAGATTTGGCCATTTTCGCGGGAAAACTGAATAAGAGGAAGTGAAATCTGAA
TAATTTTGTGTTACTCATAGCGCGTAATACTGTAATAGTAATCAATTACGGGGTCATTAGTTCATAGCCC
ATATATGGAGTTCCGCGTTACATAACTTACGGTAAATGGCCCGCCTGGCTGACCGCCCAACGACCCCCGC
CCATTGACGTCAATAATGACGTATGTTCCCATAGTAACGCCAATAGGGACTTTCCATTGACGTCAATGGG
TGGAGTATTTACGGTAAACTGCCCACTTGGCAGTACATCAAGTGTATCATATGCCAAGTACGCCCCCTAT
TGACGTCAATGACGGTAAATGGCCCGCCTGGCATTATGCCCAGTACATGACCTTATGGGACTTTCCTACT
TGGCAGTACATCTACGTATTAGTCATCGCTATTACCATGGTGATGCGGTTTTGGCAGTACATCAATGGGC
GTGGATAGCGGTTTGACTCACGGGGATTTCCAAGTCTCCACCCCATTGACGTCAATGGGAGTTTGTTTTG
GCACCAAAATCAACGGGACTTTCCAAAATGTCGTAACAACTCCGCCCCATTGACGCAAATGGGCGGTAGG
CGTGTACGGTGGGAGGTCTATATAAGCAGAGCTGGTTTAGTGAACCGTCAGATCCGCTAGAGATCTGGTA
CCGTCGACGCGGCCGCTCGAGCCTAAGCTTGATATCGAATTCACCACCATGGCCTCCGGTGTGGCTGTCT
CTGATGGTGTCATCAAGGTGTTCAACGACATGAAGGTGCGTAAGAGCTCAACCCCAGAGGAGGTGAAGAA
GCGCAAGAAGGCGGTGCTCTTCGCCCTGAGTGAGGACAAGAAGAACATCATCCTGGAGGAGGGCAAGGAG
ATCCTGGTGGGCGATGTGGGCCAGACTGTCGACGATCCCTACGCCACCTTTGTCAAGATGCTGCCAGATA
AGGACTGCCGCTATGCCCTCTATGATGCAACCTATGAGACCAAGGAGAGCAAGAAGGAGGATCTGGTGTT
TATCTTCTGGGCCCCCGAGTCTGCGCCCCTTAAGAGCAAAATGATTTATGCCAGCTCCAAGGACGCCATC
AAGAAGAAGCTGACAGGGATCAAGCATGAATTGCAAGCAAACTGCTACGAGGAGGTCAAGGACCGCGCGA
CCCTGGCAGAGAAGCTGGGGGGCAGTGCGGTCATCTCCCTGGAGGGCAAGCCTTTGTTATCCCGGGATCC
GATGGCCTCCTCCGAGGACGTCATCAAGGAGTTCATGCGCTTCAAGGTGCGCATGGAGGGCTCCGTGAAC
GGCCACGAGTTCGAGATCGAGGGCGAGGGCGAGGGCCGCCCCTACGAGGGCACCCAGACCGCCAAGCTGA
AGGTGACCAAGGGCGGCCCCCTGCCCTTCGCCTGGGACATCCTGTCCCCTCAGTTCCAGTACGGCTCCAA
GGCCTACGTGAAGCACCCCGCCGACATCCCCGACTACTTGAAGCTGTCCTTCCCCGAGGGCTTCAAGTGG
GAGCGCGTGATGAACTTCGAGGACGGCGGCGTGGTGACCGTGACCCAGGACTCCTCCCTGCAGGACGGCG
AGTTCATCTACAAGGTGAAGCTGCGCGGCACCAACTTCCCCTCCGACGGCCCCGTAATGCAGAAGAAGAC
CATGGGCTGGGAGGCCTCCACCGAGCGGATGTACCCCGAGGACGGCGCCCTGAAGGGCGAGATCAAGATG
AGGCTGAAGCTGAAGGACGGCGGCCACTACGACGCCGAGGTCAAGACCACCTACATGGCCAAGAAGCCCG
TGCAGCTGCCCGGCGCCTACAAGACCGACATCAAGCTGGACATCACCTCCCACAACGAGGACTACACCAT
CGTGGAACAGTACGAGCGCGCCGAGGGCCGCCACTCCACCGGCGCCTAAGAATTGGCCGCGACTCTAGAT
AACTGATCATAATCAGCCATACCACATTTGTAGAGGTTTTACTTGCTTTAAAAAACCTCCCACACCTCCC
CCTGAACCTGAAACATAAAATGAATGCAATTGTTGTTGTTAACTTGTTTATTGCAGCTTATAATGGTTAC
AAATAAAGCAATAGCATCACAAATTTCACAAATAAAGCATTTTTTTCACTGCATTCTAGTTGTGGTTTGT
CCAAACTCATCAATGTATCTTAACGCGGATCTGGGCGTGGTTAAGGGTGGGAAAGAATATATAAGGTGGG
GGTCTTATGTAGTTTTGTATCTGTTTTGCAGCAGCCGCCGCCGCCATGAGCACCAACTCGTTTGATGGAA
GCATTGTGAGCTCATATTTGACAACGCGCATGCCCCCATGGGCCGGGGTGCGTCAGAATGTGATGGGCTC
CAGCATTGATGGTCGCCCCGTCCTGCCCGCAAACTCTACTACCTTGACCTACGAGACCGTGTCTGGAACG
CCGTTGGAGACTGCAGCCTCCGCCGCCGCTTCAGCCGCTGCAGCCACCGCCCGCGGGATTGTGACTGACT
TTGCTTTCCTGAGCCCGCTTGCAAGCAGTGCAGCTTCCCGTTCATCCGCCCGCGATGACAAGTTGACGGC
TCTTTTGGCACAATTGGATTCTTTGACCCGGGAACTTAATGTCGTTTCTCAGCAGCTGTTGGATCTGCGC
CAGCAGGTTTCTGCCCTGAAGGCTTCCTCCCCTCCCAATGCGGTTTAAAACATAAATAAAAAACCAGACT
CTGTTTGGATTTGGATCAAGCAAGTGTCTTGCTGTCTTTATTTAGGGGTTTTGCGCGCGCGGTAGGCCCG
GGACCAGCGGTCTCGGTCGTTGAGGGTCCTGTGTATTTTTTCCAGGACGTGGTAAAGGTGACTCTGGATG
TTCAGATACATGGGCATAAGCCCGTCTCTGGGGTGGAGGTAGCACCACTGCAGAGCTTCATGCTGCGGGG
TGGTGTTGTAGATGATCCAGTCGTAGCAGGAGCGCTGGGCGTGGTGCCTAAAAATGTCTTTCAGTAGCAA
GCTGATTGCCAGGGGCAGGCCCTTGGTGTAAGTGTTTACAAAGCGGTTAAGCTGGGATGGGTGCATACGT
GGGGATATGAGATGCATCTTGGACTGTATTTTTAGGTTGGCTATGTTCCCAGCCATATCCCTCCGGGGAT
TCATGTTGTGCAGAACCACCAGCACAGTGTATCCGGTGCACTTGGGAAATTTGTCATGTAGCTTAGAAGG
AAATGCGTGGAAGAACTTGGAGACGCCCTTGTGACCTCCAAGATTTTCCATGCATTCGTCCATAATGATG
GCAATGGGCCCACGGGCGGCGGCCTGGGCGAAGATATTTCTGGGATCACTAACGTCATAGTTGTGTTCCA
GGATGAGATCGTCATAGGCCATTTTTACAAAGCGCGGGCGGAGGGTGCCAGACTGCGGTATAATGGTTCC
ATCCGGCCCAGGGGCGTAGTTACCCTCACAGATTTGCATTTCCCACGCTTTGAGTTCAGATGGGGGGATC
ATGTCTACCTGCGGGGCGATGAAGAAAACGGTTTCCGGGGTAGGGGAGATCAGCTGGGAAGAAAGCAGGT
TCCTGAGCAGCTGCGACTTACCGCAGCCGGTGGGCCCGTAAATCACACCTATTACCGGCTGCAACTGGTA
GTTAAGAGAGCTGCAGCTGCCGTCATCCCTGAGCAGGGGGGCCACTTCGTTAAGCATGTCCCTGACTCGC
ATGTTTTCCCTGACCAAATCCGCCAGAAGGCGCTCGCCGCCCAGCGATAGCAGTTCTTGCAAGGAAGCAA
AGTTTTTCAACGGTTTGAGACCGTCCGCCGTAGGCATGCTTTTGAGCGTTTGACCAAGCAGTTCCAGGCG
GTCCCACAGCTCGGTCACCTGCTCTACGGCATCTCGATCCAGCATATCTCCTCGTTTCGCGGGTTGGGGC
GGCTTTCGCTGTACGGCAGTAGTCGGTGCTCGTCCAGACGGGCCAGGGTCATGTCTTTCCACGGGCGCAG
GGTCCTCGTCAGCGTAGTCTGGGTCACGGTGAAGGGGTGCGCTCCGGGCTGCGCGCTGGCCAGGGTGCGC
TTGAGGCTGGTCCTGCTGGTGCTGAAGCGCTGCCGGTCTTCGCCCTGCGCGTCGGCCAGGTAGCATTTGA
CCATGGTGTCATAGTCCAGCCCCTCCGCGGCGTGGCCCTTGGCGCGCAGCTTGCCCTTGGAGGAGGCGCC
GCACGAGGGGCAGTGCAGACTTTTGAGGGCGTAGAGCTTGGGCGCGAGAAATACCGATTCCGGGGAGTAG
GCATCCGCGCCGCAGGCCCCGCAGACGGTCTCGCATTCCACGAGCCAGGTGAGCTCTGGCCGTTCGGGGT
CAAAAACCAGGTTTCCCCCATGCTTTTTGATGCGTTTCTTACCTCTGGTTTCCATGAGCCGGTGTCCACG
CTCGGTGACGAAAAGGCTGTCCGTGTCCCCGTATACAGACTTGAGAGGGAGTTTAAACGAATTCAATAGC
TTGTTGCATGGGCGGCGATATAAAATGCAAGGTGCTGCTCAAAAAATCAGGCAAAGCCTCGCGCAAAAAA
GAAAGCACATCGTAGTCATGCTCATGCAGATAAAGGCAGGTAAGCTCCGGAACCACCACAGAAAAAGACA
CCATTTTTCTCTCAAACATGTCTGCGGGTTTCTGCATAAACACAAAATAAAATAACAAAAAAACATTTAA
ACATTAGAAGCCTGTCTTACAACAGGAAAAACAACCCTTATAAGCATAAGACGGACTACGGCCATGCCGG
CGTGACCGTAAAAAAACTGGTCACCGTGATTAAAAAGCACCACCGACAGCTCCTCGGTCATGTCCGGAGT
CATAATGTAAGACTCGGTAAACACATCAGGTTGATTCACATCGGTCAGTGCTAAAAAGCGACCGAAATAG
CCCGGGGGAATACATACCCGCAGGCGTAGAGACAACATTACAGCCCCCATAGGAGGTATAACAAAATTAA
TAGGAGAGAAAAACACATAAACACCTGAAAAACCCTCCTGCCTAGGCAAAATAGCACCCTCCCGCTCCAG
AACAACATACAGCGCTTCCACAGCGGCAGCCATAACAGTCAGCCTTACCAGTAAAAAAGAAAACCTATTA
AAAAAACACCACTCGACACGGCACCAGCTCAATCAGTCACAGTGTAAAAAAGGGCCAAGTGCAGAGCGAG
TATATATAGGACTAAAAAATGACGTAACGGTTAAAGTCCACAAAAAACACCCAGAAAACCGCACGCGAAC
CTACGCCCAGAAACGAAAGCCAAAAAACCCACAACTTCCTCAAATCGTCACTTCCGTTTTCCCACGTTAC
GTCACTTCCCATTTTAAGAAAACTACAATTCCCAACACATACAAGTTACTCCGCCCTAAAACCTACGTCA
CCCGCCCCGTTCCCACGCCCCGCGCCACGTCACAAACTCCACCCCCTCATTATCATATTGGCTTCAATCC
AAAATAAGGTATATTATTGATGATGTTAATTAACATGCATGGATCGATCCATATGCGGTGTGAAATACCG
CACAGATGCGTAAGGAGAAAATACCGCATCAGGCGCTCTTCCGCTTCCTCGCTCACTGACTCGCTGCGCT
CGGTCGTTCGGCTGCGGCGAGCGGTATCAGCTCACTCAAAGGCGGTAATACGGTTATCCACAGAATCAGG
GGATAACGCAGGAAAGAACATGTGAGCAAAAGGCCAGCAAAAGGCCAGGAACCGTAAAAAGGCCGCGTTG
CTGGCGTTTTTCCATAGGCTCCGCCCCCCTGACGAGCATCACAAAAATCGACGCTCAAGTCAGAGGTGGC
GAAACCCGACAGGACTATAAAGATACCAGGCGTTTCCCCCTGGAAGCTCCCTCGTGCGCTCTCCTGTTCC
GACCCTGCCGCTTACCGGATACCTGTCCGCCTTTCTCCCTTCGGGAAGCGTGGCGCTTTCTCATAGCTCA
CGCTGTAGGTATCTCAGTTCGGTGTAGGTCGTTCGCTCCAAGCTGGGCTGTGTGCACGAACCCCCCGTTC
AGCCCGACCGCTGCGCCTTATCCGGTAACTATCGTCTTGAGTCCAACCCGGTAAGACACGACTTATCGCC
ACTGGCAGCAGCCACTGGTAACAGGATTAGCAGAGCGAGGTATGTAGGCGGTGCTACAGAGTTCTTGAAG
TGGTGGCCTAACTACGGCTACACTAGAAGGACAGTATTTGGTATCTGCGCTCTGCTGAAGCCAGTTACCT
TCGGAAAAAGAGTTGGTAGCTCTTGATCCGGCAAACAAACCACCGCTGGTAGCGGTGGTTTTTTTGTTTG
CAAGCAGCAGATTACGCGCAGAAAAAAAGGATCTCAAGAAGATCCTTTGATCTTTTCTACGGGGTCTGAC
GCTCAGTGGAACGAAAACTCACGTTAAGGGATTTTGGTCATGAGATTATCAAAAAGGATCTTCACCTAGA
TCCTTTTAAATTAAAAATGAAGTTTTAAATCAATCTAAAGTATATATGAGTAAACTTGGTCTGACAGTTA
CCAATGCTTAATCAGTGAGGCACCTATCTCAGCGATCTGTCTATTTCGTTCATCCATAGTTGCCTGACTC
CCCGTCGTGTAGATAACTACGATACGGGAGGGCTTACCATCTGGCCCCAGTGCTGCAATGATACCGCGAG
ACCCACGCTCACCGGCTCCAGATTTATCAGCAATAAACCAGCCAGCCGGAAGGGCCGAGCGCAGAAGTGG
TCCTGCAACTTTATCCGCCTCCATCCAGTCTATTAATTGTTGCCGGGAAGCTAGAGTAAGTAGTTCGCCA
GTTAATAGTTTGCGCAACGTTGTTGCCATTGCTGCAGCCATGAGATTATCAAAAAGGATCTTCACCTAGA
TCCTTTTCACGTAGAAAGCCAGTCCGCAGAAACGGTGCTGACCCCGGATGAATGTCAGCTACTGGGCTAT
CTGGACAAGGGAAAACGCAAGCGCAAAGAGAAAGCAGGTAGCTTGCAGTGGGCTTACATGGCGATAGCTA
GACTGGGCGGTTTTATGGACAGCAAGCGAACCGGAATTGCCAGCTGGGGCGCCCTCTGGTAAGGTTGGGA
AGCCCTGCAAAGTAAACTGGATGGCTTTCTTGCCGCCAAGGATCTGATGGCGCAGGGGATCAAGCTCTGA
TCAAGAGACAGGATGAGGATCGTTTCGCATGATTGAACAAGATGGATTGCACGCAGGTTCTCCGGCCGCT
TGGGTGGAGAGGCTATTCGGCTATGACTGGGCACAACAGACAATCGGCTGCTCTGATGCCGCCGTGTTCC
GGCTGTCAGCGCAGGGGCGCCCGGTTCTTTTTGTCAAGACCGACCTGTCCGGTGCCCTGAATGAACTGCA
AGACGAGGCAGCGCGGCTATCGTGGCTGGCCACGACGGGCGTTCCTTGCGCAGCTGTGCTCGACGTTGTC
ACTGAAGCGGGAAGGGACTGGCTGCTATTGGGCGAAGTGCCGGGGCAGGATCTCCTGTCATCTCACCTTG
CTCCTGCCGAGAAAGTATCCATCATGGCTGATGCAATGCGGCGGCTGCATACGCTTGATCCGGCTACCTG
CCCATTCGACCACCAAGCGAAACATCGCATCGAGCGAGCACGTACTCGGATGGAAGCCGGTCTTGTCGAT
CAGGATGATCTGGACGAAGAGCATCAGGGGCTCGCGCCAGCCGAACTGTTCGCCAGGCTCAAGGCGAGCA
TGCCCGACGGCGAGGATCTCGTCGTGACCCATGGCGATGCCTGCTTGCCGAATATCATGGTGGAAAATGG
CCGCTTTTCTGGATTCATCGACTGTGGCCGGCTGGGTGTGGCGGACCGCTATCAGGACATAGCGTTGGCT
ACCCGTGATATTGCTGAAGAGCTTGGCGGCGAATGGGCTGACCGCTTCCTCGTGCTTTACGGTATCGCCG
CTCCCGATTCGCAGCGCATCGCCTTCTATCGCCTTCTTGACGAGTTCTTCTGAATTTTGTTAAAATTTTT
GTTAAATCA
Features (pLannotate 1.2.2; 21 found; start..end, strand, type, name):
     44..402     -  rep_origin     f1 ori (sequence partly withheld): f1 bacteriophage origin of replication; arrow indicates direction of (+) strand synthesis
    440..542     +  repeat_region  ITR: inverted terminal repeat of human adenovirus serotype 5 inverted
    630..780     +  misc_signal    Ad5 Ψ: packaging signal for adenovirus serotype 5
    838..1141    +  enhancer       CMV enhancer: human cytomegalovirus immediate early enhancer
   1142..1345    +  promoter       CMV promoter: human cytomegalovirus (CMV) immediate early promoter
   1406..1424    -  misc_feature   MCS (fragment): pBluescript multiple cloning site
   1431..1928    +  CDS            CFL1: COF1_HUMAN - Also known as CFL. Experimental evidence at protein level: Swiss-Prot protein existence level 1. Binds to F-actin and exhibits pH-sensitive F-actin depolymerizing activity (PubMed:11812157). In conjunction with the subcortical maternal complex (SCMC), plays an essential role for zygotes to progress beyond the first embryonic cell divisions via regulation of actin dynamics (PubMed:15580268). Required for the centralization of the mitotic spindle and symmetric division of zygotes (By similarity). Plays a role in the regulation of cell morphology and cytoskeletal organization in epit
   1944..2621    +  CDS            mRFP1: monomeric derivative of DsRed (Campbell et al., 2002) mammalian codon-optimized
   2646..2730    +  CDS            large T antigen (fragment): large T antigen from SV40 (simian virus 40)
   2753..2874    +  polyA_signal   SV40 poly(A) signal: SV40 polyadenylation signal
   2968..3387    +  CDS            IX: CAP9_ADE05 - Experimental evidence at protein level: Swiss-Prot protein existence level 1. Structural component of the virion that acts as a cement protein on the capsid exterior and forms triskelion structures consisting of three molecules that stabilize three hexon trimers at the center of each icosahedral facet and fixes the peripentonal hexons. Dispensable for assembly. During virus entry, recruits the anterograde motor kinesin-1 to the capsid docked at the nuclear pore complex thereby subjecting the docked capsid to a pulling force. The resulting tension leads to capsid disruption, disper
   3453..4787    -  CDS            IVa2: PKG1_ADE05 - Experimental evidence at protein level: Swiss-Prot protein existence level 1. Component of the packaging machinery which encapsidates the viral DNA into preformed capsids and transcriptional activator of the viral major late promoter (MLP). Binds, along with packaging proteins 2 and 3, to the specific packaging sequence on the left end of viral genomic DNA and displays ATPase activity thereby providing the power stroke of the packaging machinery. The activity of packaging protein IVa2 is stimulated by protein 33K which acts as a terminase. May be the protein that pumps DNA into th
   5160..5321    -  CDS            E4RF2_ADE02 (fragment): Protein predicted: Swiss-Prot protein existence level 4. From Human adenovirus C serotype 2 (HAdV-2) (Human adenovirus 2).
   5372..5755    -  CDS            E4RF1_ADE02: Experimental evidence at protein level: Swiss-Prot protein existence level 1. May modulate tight-junctions functions of infected cells through interactions with PDZ proteins. E4 ORF1 has ben show for Adenovirus 9 to interact with protein involved in tight junction regulation. May play a role in mTOR activation by activating PI3- kinase, thus overriding cellular checkpoint for translation. From Human adenovirus C serotype 2 (HAdV-2) (Human adenovirus 2).
   6065..6167    -  repeat_region  ITR: inverted terminal repeat of human adenovirus serotype 5 inverted
   6191..6245    +  misc_feature   bom (fragment): basis of mobility region from pBR322
   6431..7019    -  rep_origin     ori: high-copy-number ColE1/pMB1/pBR322/pUC origin of replication
   7191..7505    -  CDS            bla(M) (fragment): β-lactamase lacking the signal sequence; bla(M); allows cytosolic expression of β-lactamase
   7550..7819    +  CDS            tnpA (fragment): TN5P_ECOLX - Also known as tnp. Experimental evidence at protein level: Swiss-Prot protein existence level 1. Mediates transposition of transposon Tn5 by a 'cut and paste' mechanism. First, the monomeric transposase binds the 19 bp inverted DNA repeats flanking the transposon. Then, dimerization of the DNA- bound transposase creates a synaptic DNA complex. After nicking of the first DNA strand, excision of the transposon proceeds through a series of intermediates. The transposase then mediates the insertion of the transposon at a new site by strand transfer. The activity of the wild- type tran
   7851..8645    +  CDS            NeoR/KanR: aminoglycoside phosphotransferase from Tn5; aph(3')-II (or nptII); confers resistance to neomycin, kanamycin, and G418 (Geneticin®)
   8655..8671    -  rep_origin     f1 ori (fragment): f1 bacteriophage origin of replication; arrow indicates direction of (+) strand synthesis
