[The description below was written by a language model from this plasmid's Addgene catalogue record and pLannotate feature annotations shown in this document.]
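Description:
huCof C39A,C147A-mRFP is a mammalian expression plasmid built on pShuttle-CMV, the adenoviral shuttle backbone. It is maintained in E. coli at high copy from a ColE1/pUC-type origin and selected with kanamycin through a Tn5-derived NeoR/KanR (aminoglycoside phosphotransferase) gene. The catalogue also lists neomycin/G418 as a selectable marker, although the feature table does not annotate a mammalian promoter driving this gene. An f1 origin and a non-functional β-lactamase fragment are also present as backbone remnants.

The payload is human cofilin 1 (CFL1) carrying the substitutions C39A and C147A, which replace two of the protein's four cysteines. It is fused at its C terminus to the monomeric red fluorescent protein mRFP1. Expression is driven by the CMV immediate-early enhancer and promoter and terminated by an SV40 polyadenylation signal.

The cassette sits within adenovirus serotype 5 shuttle elements. A left ITR and the Ψ packaging signal lie upstream. Downstream are a homology arm spanning the IX and IVa2 genes, a right-end segment containing E4 ORF sequences, and the second ITR. In this type of shuttle, those arms allow recombination with an adenoviral backbone plasmid to generate replication-defective recombinant adenovirus. The plasmid can also be transfected directly for transient expression.

According to the depositor, the two altered cysteines form a disulfide bond in cofilin-actin bundles isolated from stressed neurons, and this mutant does not incorporate into cofilin-actin rods. It therefore serves as a fluorescently trackable, rod-incompetent control for studying how intermolecular disulfide bonding governs rod formation, with relevance to actin regulation and neurodegenerative disease.
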