Addgene plasmid #245972: huCof C39A,C147A-mRFP
Purpose: Expression of cof with two of 4 cys mutated to A. Does NOT incorporate into cofilin-actin rods .
Depositing lab: James Bamburg. Depositing organization: Colorado State University, Fort Collins. Publication: Incorporation of cofilin into rods depends on disulfide intermolecular bonds: implications for actin regulation and neurodegenerative disease. Bernstein BW, Shaw AE, Minamide LS, Pak CW, Bamburg JR. J Neurosci. 2012 May 9;32(19):6670-81. doi: 10.1523/JNEUROSCI.6020-11.2012. PubMed 22573689.
Backbone
  Vector backbone: pShuttle CMV
  Backbone manufacturer: Gift from Bert Vogelstein in 1999
  Backbone size w/o insert (bp): 7470
  Vector type: Mammalian Expression
  Selectable markers: Neomycin (select with G418)
Growth in bacteria
  Bacterial resistance: Kanamycin, 50 μg/mL
  Growth temperature: 37°C
  Growth strain: DH5alpha
  Copy number: High Copy
Gene/Insert
  Gene/Insert name: cofilin 1 (cfl1)
  Species: H. sapiens (human)
  Mutation: C39A,C147A
  Entrez Gene: CFL1 (a.k.a. CFL, HEL-S-15, cofilin)
  Promoter: CMV
  Tag / fusion protein: mRFP (C terminal on insert)
  Cloning method: Restriction Enzyme; 5′ cloning site Unspecified (unknown if destroyed)
Terms and licenses: Academic/Nonprofit Terms; Industry Terms: Not Available to Industry
Depositor comments: Two cysteines modified here form a disulfide bond in cofilactin bundles isolated from stressed neurons.
How to cite: huCof C39A,C147A-mRFP was a gift from James Bamburg (Addgene plasmid # 245972 ; http://n2t.net/addgene:245972 ; RRID:Addgene_245972)
